Addgene plasmid #67041: HaloTag-G protein gamma-10
Purpose: G protein gamma-10 tagged with HaloTag on amino terminus
Depositing lab: Catherine Berlot. Depositing organization: Geisinger Health Center.
Backbone
  Vector backbone: pHT2
  Backbone manufacturer: Promega
  Backbone size w/o insert (bp): 4008
  Total vector size (bp): 5161
  Vector type: Mammalian Expression
Growth in bacteria
  Bacterial resistance: Ampicillin, 100 μg/mL
  Growth temperature: 37°C
  Growth strain: DH10B
  Copy number: High Copy
Gene/Insert
  Gene/Insert name: HaloTag-G protein gamma-10 (alt name: GNG10)
  Species: H. sapiens (human)
  Insert size (bp): 1153
  Entrez Gene: GNG10
  Promoter: CMV
  Tag / fusion protein: HaloTag (N terminal on insert)
  Cloning method: Restriction Enzyme; 5′ cloning site EcoRV (not destroyed); 3′ cloning site NotI (not destroyed)
  Sequencing primers: 5′ CMV Forward; 3′ EBV Reverse
Resource information
  A portion of this plasmid was derived from a plasmid made by: Gamma-10 cDNA obtained from Janet Robishaw, Weis Center for Research, Geisinger Clinic, Danville PA. HaloTag pHT2 was purchased from Promega.
Terms and licenses: Academic/Nonprofit Terms; Industry Terms: Not Available to Industry
Depositor comments: Gamma-10 insert can be retrieved from pHT2 using Ngo MIV.
How to cite: HaloTag-G protein gamma-10 was a gift from Catherine Berlot (Addgene plasmid # 67041 ; http://n2t.net/addgene:67041 ; RRID:Addgene_67041)
