[The description below was written by a language model from this plasmid's Addgene catalogue record and pLannotate feature annotations shown in this document.]
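Description:
HaloTag-G protein gamma-10 is a mammalian expression plasmid of 5,161 bp built on Promega's pHT2 HaloTag vector. It encodes the human G protein gamma-10 subunit (GNG10) fused at its amino terminus to HaloTag. It is propagated in E. coli as a high-copy plasmid through a ColE1/pUC-type origin, with selection by ampicillin resistance (β-lactamase expressed from its own promoter). An f1 origin is also present, which in principle allows single-stranded DNA production. The annotation additionally picks up short lacZα, bom, rop and SV40 large T fragments, which are backbone remnants rather than functional elements. No mammalian selection marker is annotated, so the plasmid appears suited to transient transfection.

Expression is driven by the CMV immediate-early enhancer and promoter, followed by a chimeric β-globin/immunoglobulin intron that generally improves mRNA processing and expression. A T7 promoter lies just upstream of the coding region and could support in vitro transcription. The open reading frame begins with the HaloTag domain, which the feature table annotates as the Rhodococcus haloalkane dehalogenase dhaA, the enzyme from which HaloTag was engineered. HaloTag forms a covalent bond with chloroalkane ligands carrying fluorophores or affinity handles. A short linker joins it to the GNG10 coding sequence, and an SV40 polyadenylation signal lies downstream, although it is annotated on the reverse strand. The fusion insert sits between EcoRV and NotI sites, both retained, and the depositor notes that the gamma-10 segment can be excised with NgoMIV.

The record gives no purpose beyond the N-terminal tagging. Such a construct would typically be used for ligand-based fluorescent labelling, localisation or capture of gamma-10-containing G protein βγ complexes in mammalian cells.
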