Features (pLannotate 1.2.2; 16 found; start..end, strand, type, name):
    140..517     +  enhancer       CMV enhancer: human cytomegalovirus immediate early enhancer
    519..718     +  promoter       CMV promoter: human cytomegalovirus (CMV) immediate early promoter
    857..989     +  intron         chimeric intron: chimera between introns from human β-globin and immunoglobulin heavy chain genes
   1034..1052    +  promoter       T7 promoter: promoter for bacteriophage T7 RNA polymerase
   1087..1965    +  CDS            dhaA: DHAA_RHOSD - Experimental evidence at protein level: Swiss-Prot protein existence level 1. Catalyzes hydrolytic cleavage of carbon-halogen bonds in halogenated aliphatic compounds, leading to the formation of the corresponding primary alcohols, halide ions and protons. Has a broad substrate specificity, which includes primary, secondary and cyclic haloalkanes (chain length > C4). From Rhodococcus sp. (strain TDTM0003).
   1987..2190    +  CDS            GNG10: GBG10_HUMAN - Also known as GNGT10. Experimental evidence at protein level: Swiss-Prot protein existence level 1. Guanine nucleotide-binding proteins (G proteins) are involved as a modulator or transducer in various transmembrane signaling systems. The beta and gamma chains are required for the GTPase activity, for replacement of GDP by GTP, and for G protein-effector interaction. Interacts with beta-1 and beta-2, but not with beta-3. From Homo sapiens (Human).
   2235..2252    -  promoter       T3 promoter (fragment): promoter for bacteriophage T3 RNA polymerase
   2270..2391    -  polyA_signal   SV40 poly(A) signal: SV40 polyadenylation signal
   2414..2482    -  CDS            large T antigen (fragment): large T antigen from SV40 (simian virus 40)
   2506..2573    +  CDS            lacZα (fragment): LacZα fragment of β-galactosidase; lacZ fragment
   2577..3032    +  rep_origin     f1 ori (sequence partly withheld): f1 bacteriophage origin of replication; arrow indicates direction of (+) strand synthesis
   3033..3132    -  misc_feature   bom (fragment): basis of mobility region from pBR322
   3234..3269    -  CDS            rop (fragment): Rop protein, which maintains plasmids at low copy number; rop
   3364..3468    +  promoter       AmpR promoter: bla
   3469..4329    +  CDS            AmpR: β-lactamase; bla; confers resistance to ampicillin, carbenicillin, and related antibiotics
   4500..5088    +  rep_origin     ori: high-copy-number ColE1/pMB1/pBR322/pUC origin of replication
>Addgene plasmid #67041 | HaloTag-G protein gamma-10 | depositor full sequence | sequence record 115584 | HaloTag-G protein gamma-10 sequence 5161 bps
TCAATATTGGCCATTAGCCATATTATTCATTGGTTATATAGCATAAATCAATATTGGCTATTGGCCATTG
CATACGTTGTATCTATATCATAATATGTACATTTATATTGGCTCATGTCCAATATGACCGCCATGTTGGC
ATTGATTATTGACTAGTTATTAATAGTAATCAATTACGGGGTCATTAGTTCATAGCCCATATATGGAGTT
CCGCGTTACATAACTTACGGTAAATGGCCCGCCTGGCTGACCGCCCAACGACCCCCGCCCATTGACGTCA
ATAATGACGTATGTTCCCATAGTAACGCCAATAGGGACTTTCCATTGACGTCAATGGGTGGAGTATTTAC
GGTAAACTGCCCACTTGGCAGTACATCAAGTGTATCATATGCCAAGTCCGCCCCCTATTGACGTCAATGA
CGGTAAATGGCCCGCCTGGCATTATGCCCAGTACATGACCTTACGGGACTTTCCTACTTGGCAGTACATC
TACGTATTAGTCATCGCTATTACCATGGTGATGCGGTTTTGGCAGTACACCAATGGGCGTGGATAGCGGT
TTGACTCACGGGGATTTCCAAGTCTCCACCCCATTGACGTCAATGGGAGTTTGTTTTGGCACCAAAATCA
ACGGGACTTTCCAAAATGTCGTAATAACCCCGCCCCGTTGACGCAAATGGGCGGTAGGCGTGTACGGTGG
GAGGTCTATATAAGCAGAGCTCGTTTAGTGAACCGTCAGATCACTAGAAGCTTTATTGCGGTAGTTTATC
ACAGTTAAATTGCTAACGCAGTCAGTGCTTCTGACACAACAGTCTCGAACTTAAGCTGCAGAAGTTGGTC
GTGAGGCACTGGGCAGGTAAGTATCAAGGTTACAAGACAGGTTTAAGGAGACCAATAGAAACTGGGCTTG
TCGAGACAGAGAAGACTCTTGCGTTTCTGATAGGCACCTATTGGTCTTACTGACATCCACTTTGCCTTTC
TCTCCACAGGTGTCCACTCCCAGTTCAATTACAGCTCTTAAGGCTAGAGTACTTAATACGACTCACTATA
GGCTAGCCAGCTGGCGCGGATATCGCCACCATGGGATCCGAAATCGGTACAGGCTTCCCCTTCGACCCCC
ATTATGTGGAAGTCCTGGGCGAGCGTATGCACTACGTCGATGTTGGACCGCGGGATGGCACGCCTGTGCT
GTTCCTGCACGGTAACCCGACCTCGTCCTACCTGTGGCGCAACATCATCCCGCATGTAGCACCGAGTCAT
CGGTGCATTGCTCCAGACCTGATCGGGATGGGAAAATCGGACAAACCAGACCTCGATTATTTCTTCGACG
ACCACGTCCGCTACCTCGATGCCTTCATCGAAGCCTTGGGTTTGGAAGAGGTCGTCCTGGTCATCCACGA
CTGGGGCTCAGCTCTCGGATTCCACTGGGCCAAGCGCAATCCGGAACGGGTCAAAGGTATTGCATGTATG
GAATTCATCCGGCCTATCCCGACGTGGGACGAATGGCCAGAATTCGCCCGTGAGACCTTCCAGGCCTTCC
GGACCGCCGACGTCGGCCGAGAGTTGATCATCGATCAGAACGCTTTCATCGAGGGTGCGCTCCCGATGGG
GGTCGTCCGTCCGCTTACGGAGGTCGAGATGGACCACTATCGCGAGCCCTTCCTCAAGCCTGTTGACCGA
GAGCCACTGTGGCGATTCCCCAACGAGCTGCCCATCGCCGGTGAGCCCGCGAACATCGTCGCGCTCGTCG
AGGCATACATGAACTGGCTGCACCAGTCACCTGTCCCGAAGTTGTTGTTCTGGGGCACACCCGGCGTACT
GATCCCCCCGGCCGAAGCCGCGAGACTTGCCGAAAGCCTCCCCAACTGCAAGACAGTGGACATCGGCCCG
GGATTGTTCTTGCTCCAGGAAGACAACCCGGACCTTATCGGCAGTGAGATCGCGCGCTGGCTCCCCGGGC
TGGCCGGCTCCGGTGGGGGCGGGAGCATGTCCTCCGGGGCTAGCGCGAGCGCCCTGCAGCGCTTGGTAGA
GCAGCTCAAGTTGGAGGCTGGCGTGGAGAGGATCAAGGTCTCTCAGGCAGCTGCAGAGCTTCAACAGTAC
TGTATGCAGAATGCCTGCAAGGATGCCCTGCTGGTGGGTGTTCCAGCTGGAAGTAACCCCTTCCGGGAGC
CTAGATCCTGTGCTTTACTCTGAGGATCCGCCGGCTAATAGTTAATTAAGTAGGCGGCCGCTTCCCTTTA
GTGAGGGTTAATGCTTCGAGCAGACATGATAAGATACATTGATGAGTTTGGACAAACCACAACTAGAATG
CAGTGAAAAAAATGCTTTATTTGTGAAATTTGTGATGCTATTGCTTTATTTGTAACCATTATAAGCTGCA
ATAAACAAGTTAACAACAACAATTGCATTCATTTTATGTTTCAGGTTCAGGGGGAGATGTGGGAGGTTTT
TTAAAGCAAGTAAAACCTCTACAAATGTGGTAAAATCCGATAAGGATCGATCCGGGCTGGCGTAATAGCG
AAGAGGCCCGCACCGATCGCCCTTCCCAACAGTTGCGCAGCCTGAATGGCGAATGG
[124 nt withheld, positions 2577-2700]
CGCG
[88 nt withheld, positions 2705-2792]
A
[49 nt withheld, positions 2794-2842]
CCTTTGACGTTGGAGTCCACGTTCTTT
[37 nt withheld, positions 2870-2906]
ACCCTATCTCGGTCTATTCTTTTGATTTATAAGGGATTTTGCCGATTTCGGCCTATTGGTTAAAAAATGA
GCTGATTTAACAAAAATTTAACGCGAATTTTAACAAAATATTAACGCTTACAATTTCCTGATGCGGTATT
TTCTCCTTACGCATCTGTGCGGTATTTCACACCGCATATGGTGCACTCTCAGTACAATCTGCTCTGATGC
CGCATAGTTAAGCCAGCCCCGACACCCGCCAACACCCGCTGACGCGCCCTGACGGGCTTGTCTGCTCCCG
GCATCCGCTTACAGACAAGCTGTGACCGTCTCCGGGAGCTGCATGTGTCAGAGGTTTTCACCGTCATCAC
CGAAACGCGCGAGACGAAAGGGCCTCGTGATACGCCTATTTTTATAGGTTAATGTCATGATAATAATGGT
TTCTTAGACGTCAGGTGGCACTTTTCGGGGAAATGTGCGCGGAACCCCTATTTGTTTATTTTTCTAAATA
CATTCAAATATGTATCCGCTCATGAGACAATAACCCTGATAAATGCTTCAATAATATTGAAAAAGGAAGA
GTATGAGTATTCAACATTTCCGTGTCGCCCTTATTCCCTTTTTTGCGGCATTTTGCCTTCCTGTTTTTGC
TCACCCAGAAACGCTGGTGAAAGTAAAAGATGCTGAAGATCAGTTGGGTGCACGAGTGGGTTACATCGAA
CTGGATCTCAACAGCGGTAAGATCCTTGAGAGTTTTCGCCCCGAAGAACGTTTTCCAATGATGAGCACTT
TTAAAGTTCTGCTATGTGGCGCGGTATTATCCCGTATTGACGCCGGGCAAGAGCAACTCGGTCGCCGCAT
ACACTATTCTCAGAATGACTTGGTTGAGTACTCACCAGTCACAGAAAAGCATCTTACGGATGGCATGACA
GTAAGAGAATTATGCAGTGCTGCCATAACCATGAGTGATAACACTGCGGCCAACTTACTTCTGACAACGA
TCGGAGGACCGAAGGAGCTAACCGCTTTTTTGCACAACATGGGGGATCATGTAACTCGCCTTGATCGTTG
GGAACCGGAGCTGAATGAAGCCATACCAAACGACGAGCGTGACACCACGATGCCTGTAGCAATGGCAACA
ACGTTGCGCAAACTATTAACTGGCGAACTACTTACTCTAGCTTCCCGGCAACAATTAATAGACTGGATGG
AGGCGGATAAAGTTGCAGGACCACTTCTGCGCTCGGCCCTTCCGGCTGGCTGGTTTATTGCTGATAAATC
TGGAGCCGGTGAGCGTGGGTCTCGCGGTATCATTGCAGCACTGGGGCCAGATGGTAAGCCCTCCCGTATC
GTAGTTATCTACACGACGGGGAGTCAGGCAACTATGGATGAACGAAATAGACAGATCGCTGAGATAGGTG
CCTCACTGATTAAGCATTGGTAACTGTCAGACCAAGTTTACTCATATATACTTTAGATTGATTTAAAACT
TCATTTTTAATTTAAAAGGATCTAGGTGAAGATCCTTTTTGATAATCTCATGACCAAAATCCCTTAACGT
GAGTTTTCGTTCCACTGAGCGTCAGACCCCGTAGAAAAGATCAAAGGATCTTCTTGAGATCCTTTTTTTC
TGCGCGTAATCTGCTGCTTGCAAACAAAAAAACCACCGCTACCAGCGGTGGTTTGTTTGCCGGATCAAGA
GCTACCAACTCTTTTTCCGAAGGTAACTGGCTTCAGCAGAGCGCAGATACCAAATACTGTTCTTCTAGTG
TAGCCGTAGTTAGGCCACCACTTCAAGAACTCTGTAGCACCGCCTACATACCTCGCTCTGCTAATCCTGT
TACCAGTGGCTGCTGCCAGTGGCGATAAGTCGTGTCTTACCGGGTTGGACTCAAGACGATAGTTACCGGA
TAAGGCGCAGCGGTCGGGCTGAACGGGGGGTTCGTGCACACAGCCCAGCTTGGAGCGAACGACCTACACC
GAACTGAGATACCTACAGCGTGAGCTATGAGAAAGCGCCACGCTTCCCGAAGGGAGAAAGGCGGACAGGT
ATCCGGTAAGCGGCAGGGTCGGAACAGGAGAGCGCACGAGGGAGCTTCCAGGGGGAAACGCCTGGTATCT
TTATAGTCCTGTCGGGTTTCGCCACCTCTGACTTGAGCGTCGATTTTTGTGATGCTCGTCAGGGGGGCGG
AGCCTATGGAAAAACGCCAGCAACGCGGCCTTTTTACGGTTCCTGGCCTTTTGCTGGCCTTTTGCTCACA
TGGCTCGACAGATCT
