>Addgene plasmid #67041 | HaloTag-G protein gamma-10 | addgene partial sequence | sequence record 118955 | CMV-F 5'-CGCAAATGGGCGGTAGGCGTG-3'
CCGTCAGATCACTAGAAGCTTTATTGCGGTAGTTTATCACAGTTAAATTGCTAACGCAGTCAGTGCTTCT
GACACAACAGTCTCGAACTTAAGCTGCAGAAGTTGGTCGTGAGGCACTGGGCAGGTAAGTATCAAGGTTA
CAAGACAGGTTTAAGGAGACCAATAGAAACTGGGCTTGTCGAGACAGAGAAGACTCTTGCGTTTCTGATA
GGCACCTATTGGTCTTACTGACATCCACTTTGCCTTTCTCTCCACAGGTGTCCACTCCCAGTTCAATTAC
AGCTCTTAAGGCTAGAGTACTTAATACGACTCACTATAGGCTAGCCAGCTGGCGCGGATATCGCCACCAT
GGGATCCGAAATCGGTACAGGCTTCCCCTTCGACCCCCATTATGTGGAAGTCCTGGGCGAGCGTATGCAC
TACGTCGATGTTGGACCGCGGGATGGCACGCCTGTGCTGTTCCTGCACGGTAACCCGACCTCGTCCTACC
TGTGGCGCAACATCATCCCGCATGTAGCACCGAGTCATCGGTGCATTGCTCCAGACCTGATCGGGATGGG
AAAATCGGACAAACCAGACCTCGATTATTTCTTCGACGACCACGTCCGCTACCTCGATGCCTTCATCGAA
GCCTTGGGTTTGGAAGAGGTCGTCCTGGTCATCCACGACTGGGGCTCAGCTCTCGGATTCCACTGGGCCA
AGCGCAATCCGGAACGGGTCAAAGGTATTGCATGTATGGAATTCATCCGGCCTATCCCGACGTGGGACGA
ATGG
