>Addgene plasmid #67041 | HaloTag-G protein gamma-10 | addgene partial sequence | sequence record 118957 | EBV-rev 5'-GTGGTTTGTCCAAACTCATC-3'
CCCTCACTAAAGGGAAGCGGCCGCCTACTTAATTAACTATTAGCCGGCGGATCCTCAGAGTAAAGCACAG
GATCTAGGCTCCCGGAAGGGGTTACTTCCAGCTGGAACACCCACCAGCAGGGCATCCTTGCAGGCATTCT
GCATACAGTACTGTTGAAGCTCTGCAGCTGCCTGAGAGACCTTGATCCTCTCCACGCCAGCCTCCAACTT
GAGCTGCTCTACCAAGCGCTGCAGGGCGCTCGCGCTAGCCCCGGAGGACATGCTCCCGCCCCCACCGGAG
CCGGCCAGCCCGGGGAGCCAGCGCGCGATCTCACTGCCGATAAGGTCCGGGTTGTCTTCCTGGAGCAAGA
ACAATCCCGGGCCGATGTCCACTGTCTTGCAGTTGGGGAGGCTTTCGGCAAGTCTCGCGGCTTCGGCCGG
GGGGATCAGTACGCCGGGTGTGCCCCAGAACAACAACTTCGGGACAGGTGACTGGTGCAGCCAGTTCATG
TATGCCTCGACGAGCGCGACGATGTTCGCGGGCTCACCGGCGATGGGCAGCTCGTTGGGGAATCGCCACA
GTGGCTCTCGGTCAACAGGCTTGAGGAAGGGCTCGCGATAGTGGTCCATCTCGACCTCCGTAAGCGGACG
GACGACCCCCATCGGGAGCGCACCCTCGATGAAAGCGTTCTGATCGATGATCAACTCTCGGCCGACGTCG
GCGGTCCGGAAGGCCTGGAAGGTCTCACGGGCGAATTCTGGCCATTCGTCCCACGTCGGGATAGGCCGGA
TGAATTCCATACATGCAATACCTTTGACCCGTTCCGGATTGCGCTTGGCCCAGTGGAATC
